Addgene plasmid #147187: pnEA-NvM-DmNot1_1147-1717_P
Purpose: Bacterial Expression of DmNot1_1147-1717
Depositing lab: Elisa Izaurralde. Depositing organization: Max Planck Institute for Developmental Biology.
Backbone
  Vector backbone: Unknown
  Vector type: Bacterial Expression
Growth in bacteria
  Bacterial resistance: Ampicillin, 100 μg/mL
  Growth temperature: 37°C
  Growth strain: DH5alpha
  Copy number: Low Copy
Gene/Insert
  Gene/Insert name: DmNot1_1147-1717
  Species: D. melanogaster (fly)
  Entrez Gene: Not1 (a.k.a. Dmel_CG34407, CG1874, CG1884, CG34407, Dmel\CG34407, Dmel_CG1874, Dmel_CG1884, NOT, NOT1, anon-EST:Liang-1.29, anon-WO0118547.221, clone 1.29, not1)
  Cloning method: Unknown
Terms and licenses: Academic/Nonprofit Terms; Industry Terms: Not Available to Industry
Depositor comments: Plasmids from this collection were made available to the research community and donated after the lab closed. Please note that the sequence provided by the depositing laboratory may be theoretical/predicted or based on Sanger sequencing results. There may be discrepancies between sequencing results obtained by Addgene and the depositor sequence. If an Addgene verified sequence is not available, please contact before placing your order to request that our lab fully sequence the plasmid.
How to cite: pnEA-NvM-DmNot1_1147-1717_P was a gift from Elisa Izaurralde (Addgene plasmid # 147187 ; http://n2t.net/addgene:147187 ; RRID:Addgene_147187)
