[The description below was written by a language model from this plasmid's Addgene catalogue record and pLannotate feature annotations shown in this document.]
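Description:
pnEA-NvM-DmNot1_1147-1717_P is a bacterial expression plasmid of about 8.5 kb for producing a fragment of the Drosophila melanogaster Not1 protein (residues 1147–1717, as indicated by the insert name) in E. coli. The catalogue lists the backbone as unknown, but the annotated features show a pBR322/pET-like architecture. It has a ColE1/pMB1-type origin together with the bom mobility region and the rop gene, which keeps copy number low and agrees with the recorded low-copy status. A bla (AmpR) cassette with its own promoter provides ampicillin selection. Several tetracycline-resistance fragments and the tet promoter are also present. These appear to be non-functional remnants of the parental backbone, interrupted by the expression cassette and the lacI gene.

The expression unit is a T7 promoter followed by a lac operator and the phage T7 gene 10 ribosome binding site. Transcription therefore depends on T7 RNA polymerase supplied by the host and is held off by the plasmid-encoded lac repressor until induced with IPTG. The open reading frame begins with a signal-sequence-less maltose binding protein, which stays cytosolic and serves as an N-terminal solubility and affinity tag. It is followed by the Not1 fragment, which the annotation tool matched by homology to mouse CNOT1, the scaffold subunit of the CCR4-NOT deadenylase complex. A short match to a T7 gene 10B-derived sequence lies just upstream of the T7 terminator, and whether it is translated as part of the fusion is not clear from the record. The construct is suited to recombinant production of this Not1 region, although the record gives only bacterial expression as its purpose.
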