Features (pLannotate 1.2.2; 20 found; start..end, strand, type, name):
    104..208     +  promoter       AmpR promoter: bla
    209..1069    +  CDS            AmpR: β-lactamase; bla; confers resistance to ampicillin, carbenicillin, and related antibiotics
   1240..1828    +  rep_origin     ori: high-copy-number ColE1/pMB1/pBR322/pUC origin of replication
   2014..2156    -  misc_feature   bom: basis of mobility region from pBR322
   2258..2449    -  CDS            rop: Rop protein, which maintains plasmids at low copy number; rop
   2466..2846    +  CDS            YPB1_ECOLX: Protein predicted: Swiss-Prot protein existence level 4. From Escherichia coli.
   3088..3712    -  CDS            TcR (fragment): tetracycline efflux protein; tet; confers resistance to tetracycline
   3727..3748    -  protein_bind   CAP binding site: CAP binding activates transcription in the presence of cAMP. E. coli catabolite activator protein
   3761..4843    -  CDS            lacI: lac repressor; lacI; The lac repressor binds to the lac operator to inhibit transcription in E. coli. This inhibition can be relieved by adding lactose or isopropyl-β-D-thiogalactopyranoside (IPTG).
   4844..4921    -  promoter       lacI promoter: lacI
   4929..5208    -  CDS            TcR (fragment): tetracycline efflux protein; tet; confers resistance to tetracycline
   5230..5248    +  promoter       T7 promoter: promoter for bacteriophage T7 RNA polymerase
   5249..5273    +  protein_bind   lac operator: The lac repressor binds to the lac operator to inhibit transcription in E. coli. This inhibition can be relieved by adding lactose or isopropyl-β-D-thiogalactopyranoside (IPTG). lac repressor encoded by lacI
   5288..5310    +  RBS            RBS: efficient ribosome binding site from bacteriophage T7 gene 10 (Olins and Rangwala, 1989)
   5321..6417    +  CDS            MBP (fragment): maltose binding protein from E. coli; malE (mutated); This version of the gene does not encode a signal sequence, so MBP will remain in the cytosol.
   6469..8166    +  CDS            Cnot1 (fragment): CNOT1_MOUSE - Also known as Kiaa1007. Experimental evidence at protein level: Swiss-Prot protein existence level 1. Scaffolding component of the CCR4-NOT complex which is one of the major cellular mRNA deadenylases and is linked to various cellular processes including bulk mRNA degradation, miRNA-mediated repression, translational repression during translational initiation and general transcription regulation. Additional complex functions may be a consequence of its influence on mRNA expression. Its scaffolding function implies its interaction with the catalytic complex module and diverse RNA-
   8231..8280    +  CDS            SET1 (fragment): solubility-enhancement tag derived from T7 phage gene 10B
   8288..8335    +  terminator     T7 terminator: transcription terminator for bacteriophage T7 RNA polymerase
   8358..8462    -  CDS            TcR (fragment): tetracycline efflux protein; tet; confers resistance to tetracycline
   8510..8538    -  promoter       tet promoter: E. coli promoter for tetracycline efflux protein gene
>Addgene plasmid #147187 | pnEA-NvM-DmNot1_1147-1717_P | depositor full sequence | sequence record 289634 | Full Sequence
TTCTTGAAGACGAAAGGGCCTCGTGATACGCCTATTTTTATAGGTTAATGTCATGATAATAATGGTTTCT
TAGACGTCAGGTGGCACTTTTCGGGGAAATGTGCGCGGAACCCCTATTTGTTTATTTTTCTAAATACATT
CAAATATGTATCCGCTCATGAGACAATAACCCTGATAAATGCTTCAATAATATTGAAAAAGGAAGAGTAT
GAGTATTCAACATTTCCGTGTCGCCCTTATTCCCTTTTTTGCGGCATTTTGCCTTCCTGTTTTTGCTCAC
CCAGAAACGCTGGTGAAAGTAAAAGATGCTGAAGATCAGTTGGGTGCACGAGTGGGTTACATCGAACTGG
ATCTCAACAGCGGTAAGATCCTTGAGAGTTTTCGCCCCGAAGAACGTTTTCCAATGATGAGCACTTTTAA
AGTTCTGCTATGTGGCGCGGTATTATCCCGTGTTGACGCCGGGCAAGAGCAACTCGGTCGCCGCATACAC
TATTCTCAGAATGACTTGGTTGAGTACTCACCAGTCACAGAAAAGCATCTTACGGATGGCATGACAGTAA
GAGAATTATGCAGTGCTGCCATAACCATGAGTGATAACACTGCGGCCAACTTACTTCTGACAACGATCGG
AGGACCGAAGGAGCTAACCGCTTTTTTGCACAACATGGGGGATCATGTAACTCGCCTTGATCGTTGGGAA
CCGGAGCTGAATGAAGCCATACCAAACGACGAGCGTGACACCACGATGCCTGCAGCAATGGCAACAACGT
TGCGCAAACTATTAACTGGCGAACTACTTACTCTAGCTTCCCGGCAACAATTAATAGACTGGATGGAGGC
GGATAAAGTTGCAGGACCACTTCTGCGCTCGGCCCTTCCGGCTGGCTGGTTTATTGCTGATAAATCTGGA
GCCGGTGAGCGTGGGTCTCGCGGTATCATTGCAGCACTGGGGCCAGATGGTAAGCCCTCCCGTATCGTAG
TTATCTACACGACGGGGAGTCAGGCAACTATGGATGAACGAAATAGACAGATCGCTGAGATAGGTGCCTC
ACTGATTAAGCATTGGTAACTGTCAGACCAAGTTTACTCATATATACTTTAGATTGATTTAAAACTTCAT
TTTTAATTTAAAAGGATCTAGGTGAAGATCCTTTTTGATAATCTCATGACCAAAATCCCTTAACGTGAGT
TTTCGTTCCACTGAGCGTCAGACCCCGTAGAAAAGATCAAAGGATCTTCTTGAGATCCTTTTTTTCTGCG
CGTAATCTGCTGCTTGCAAACAAAAAAACCACCGCTACCAGCGGTGGTTTGTTTGCCGGATCAAGAGCTA
CCAACTCTTTTTCCGAAGGTAACTGGCTTCAGCAGAGCGCAGATACCAAATACTGTCCTTCTAGTGTAGC
CGTAGTTAGGCCACCACTTCAAGAACTCTGTAGCACCGCCTACATACCTCGCTCTGCTAATCCTGTTACC
AGTGGCTGCTGCCAGTGGCGATAAGTCGTGTCTTACCGGGTTGGACTCAAGACGATAGTTACCGGATAAG
GCGCAGCGGTCGGGCTGAACGGGGGGTTCGTGCACACAGCCCAGCTTGGAGCGAACGACCTACACCGAAC
TGAGATACCTACAGCGTGAGCTATGAGAAAGCGCCACGCTTCCCGAAGGGAGAAAGGCGGACAGGTATCC
GGTAAGCGGCAGGGTCGGAACAGGAGAGCGCACGAGGGAGCTTCCAGGGGGAAACGCCTGGTATCTTTAT
AGTCCTGTCGGGTTTCGCCACCTCTGACTTGAGCGTCGATTTTTGTGATGCTCGTCAGGGGGGCGGAGCC
TATGGAAAAACGCCAGCAACGCGGCCTTTTTACGGTTCCTGGCCTTTTGCTGGCCTTTTGCTCACATGTT
CTTTCCTGCGTTATCCCCTGATTCTGTGGATAACCGTATTACCGCCTTTGAGTGAGCTGATACCGCTCGC
CGCAGCCGAACGACCGAGCGCAGCGAGTCAGTGAGCGAGGAAGCGGAAGAGCGCCTGATGCGGTATTTTC
TCCTTACGCATCTGTGCGGTATTTCACACCGCATATATGGTGCACTCTCAGTACAATCTGCTCTGATGCC
GCATAGTTAAGCCAGTATACACTCCGCTATCGCTACGTGACTGGGTCATGGCTGCGCCCCGACACCCGCC
AACACCCGCTGACGCGCCCTGACGGGCTTGTCTGCTCCCGGCATCCGCTTACAGACAAGCTGTGACCGTC
TCCGGGAGCTGCATGTGTCAGAGGTTTTCACCGTCATCACCGAAACGCGCGAGGCAGCTGCGGTAAAGCT
CATCAGCGTGGTCGTGAAGCGATTCACAGATGTCTGCCTGTTCATCCGCGTCCAGCTCGTTGAGTTTCTC
CAGAAGCGTTAATGTCTGGCTTCTGATAAAGCGGGCCATGTTAAGGGCGGTTTTTTCCTGTTTGGTCACT
GATGCCTCCGTGTAAGGGGGATTTCTGTTCATGGGGGTAATGATACCGATGAAACGAGAGAGGATGCTCA
CGATACGGGTTACTGATGATGAACATGCCCGGTTACTGGAACGTTGTGAGGGTAAACAACTGGCGGTATG
GATGCGGCGGGACCAGAGAAAAATCACTCAGGGTCAATGCCAGCGCTTCGTTAATACAGATGTAGGTGTT
CCACAGGGTAGCCAGCAGCATCCTGCGATGCAGATCCGGAACATAATGGTGCAGGGCGCTGACTTCCGCG
TTTCCAGACTTTACGAAACACGGAAACCGAAGACCATTCATGTTGTTGCTCAGGTCGCAGACGTTTTGCA
GCAGCAGTCGCTTCACGTTCGCTCGCGTATCGGTGATTCATTCTGCTAACCAGTAAGGCAACCCCGCCAG
CCTAGCCGGGTCCTCAACGACAGGAGCACGATCATGCGCACCCGTGGCCAGGACCCAACGCTGCCCGAGA
TGCGCCGCGTGCGGCTGCTGGAGATGGCGGACGCGATGGATATGTTCTGCCAAGGGTTGGTTTGCGCATT
CACAGTTCTCCGCAAGAATTGATTGGCTCCAATTCTTGGAGTGGTGAATCCGTTAGCGAGGTGCCGCCGG
CTTCCATTCAGGTCGAGGTGGCCCGGCTCCATGCACCGCGACGCAACGCGGGGAGGCAGACAAGGTATAG
GGCGGCGCCTACAATCCATGCCAACCCGTTCCATGTGCTCGCCGAGGCGGCATAAATCGCCGTGACGATC
AGCGGTCCAGTGATCGAAGTTAGGCTGGTAAGAGCCGCGAGCGATCCTTGAAGCTGTCCCTGATGGTCGT
CATCTACCTGCCTGGACAGCATGGCCTGCAACGCGGGCATCCCGATGCCGCCGGAAGCGAGAAGAATCAT
AATGGGGAAGGCCATCCAGCCTCGCGTCGCGAACGCCAGCAAGACGTAGCCCAGCGCGTCGGCCGCCATG
CCGGCGATAATGGCCTGCTTCTCGCCGAAACGTTTGGTGGCGGGACCAGTGACGAAGGCTTGAGCGAGGG
CGTGCAAGATTCCGAATACCGCAAGCGACAGGCCGATCATCGTCGCGCTCCAGCGAAAGCGGTCCTCGCC
GAAAATGACCCAGAGCGCTGCCGGCACCTGTCCTACGAGTTGCATGATAAAGAAGACAGTCATAAGTGCG
GCGACGATAGTCATGCCCCGCGCCCACCGGAAGGAGCTGACTGGGTTGAAGGCTCTCAAGGGCATCGGTC
GAGATCCCGGTGCCTAATGAGTGAGCTAACTTACATTAATTGCGTTGCGCTCACTGCCCGCTTTCCAGTC
GGGAAACCTGTCGTGCCAGCTGCATTAATGAATCGGCCAACGCGCGGGGAGAGGCGGTTTGCGTATTGGG
CGCCAGGGTGGTTTTTCTTTTCACCAGTGAGACGGGCAACAGCTGATTGCCCTTCACCGCCTGGCCCTGA
GAGAGTTGCAGCAAGCGGTCCACGCTGGTTTGCCCCAGCAGGCGAAAATCCTGTTTGATGGTGGTTAACG
GCGGGATATAACATGAGCTGTCTTCGGTATCGTCGTATCCCACTACCGAGATATCCGCACCAACGCGCAG
CCCGGACTCGGTAATGGCGCGCATTGCGCCCAGCGCCATCTGATCGTTGGCAACCAGCATCGCAGTGGGA
ACGATGCCCTCATTCAGCATTTGCATGGTTTGTTGAAAACCGGACATGGCACTCCAGTCGCCTTCCCGTT
CCGCTATCGGCTGAATTTGATTGCGAGTGAGATATTTATGCCAGCCAGCCAGACGCAGACGCGCCGAGAC
AGAACTTAATGGGCCCGCTAACAGCGCGATTTGCTGGTGACCCAATGCGACCAGATGCTCCACGCCCAGT
CGCGTACCGTCTTCATGGGAGAAAATAATACTGTTGATGGGTGTCTGGTCAGAGACATCAAGAAATAACG
CCGGAACATTAGTGCAGGCAGCTTCCACAGCAATGGCATCCTGGTCATCCAGCGGATAGTTAATGATCAG
CCCACTGACGCGTTGCGCGAGAAGATTGTGCACCGCCGCTTTACAGGCTTCGACGCCGCTTCGTTCTACC
ATCGACACCACCACGCTGGCACCCAGTTGATCGGCGCGAGATTTAATCGCCGCGACAATTTGCGACGGCG
CGTGCAGGGCCAGACTGGAGGTGGCAACGCCAATCAGCAACGACTGTTTGCCCGCCAGTTGTTGTGCCAC
GCGGTTGGGAATGTAATTCAGCTCCGCCATCGCCGCTTCCACTTTTTCCCGCGTTTTCGCAGAAACGTGG
CTGGCCTGGTTCACCACGCGGGAAACGGTCTGATAAGAGACACCGGCATACTCTGCGACATCGTATAACG
TTACTGGTTTCACATTCACCACCCTGAATTGACTCTCTTCCGGGCGCTATCATGCCATACCGCGAAAGGT
TTTGCGCCATTCGATGGTGTCCGGGATCTCGACGCTCTCCCTTATGCGACTCCTGCATTAGGAAGCAGCC
CAGTAGTAGGTTGAGGCCGTTGAGCACCGCCGCCGCAAGGAATGGTGCATGCAAGGAGATGGCGCCCAAC
AGTCCCCCGGCCACGGGGCCTGCCACCATACCCACGCCGAAACAAGCGCTCATGAGCCCGAAGTGGCGAG
CCCGATCTTCCCCATCGGTGATGTCGGCGATATAGGCGCCAGCAACCGCACCTGTGGCGCCGGTGATGCC
GGCCACGATGCGTCCGGCGTAGAGGATCGAGATCTCGATCCCGCGAAATTAATACGACTCACTATAGGGG
AATTGTGAGCGGATAACAATTCCCCACTAGTAATAATTTTGTTTAACTTTAAGAAGGAGATATACCATGG
AAACTGAAGAAGGTAAACTGGTAATCTGGATTAACGGCGATAAAGGCTATAACGGTCTCGCTGAAGTCGG
TAAGAAATTCGAGAAAGATACCGGAATTAAAGTCACCGTTGAGCATCCGGATAAACTGGAAGAGAAATTC
CCACAGGTTGCGGCAACTGGCGATGGCCCTGACATTATCTTCTGGGCACACGACCGCTTTGGTGGCTACG
CTCAATCTGGCCTGTTGGCTGAAATCACCCCGGACAAAGCGTTCCAGGACAAGCTGTATCCGTTTACCTG
GGATGCCGTACGTTACAACGGCAAGCTGATTGCTTACCCGATCGCTGTTGAAGCGTTATCGCTGATTTAT
AACAAAGACCTGCTGCCGAACCCGCCAAAAACCTGGGAAGAGATCCCGGCGCTGGATAAAGAACTGAAAG
CGAAAGGTAAGAGCGCCCTGATGTTCAACCTGCAAGAACCGTACTTCACCTGGCCGCTGATTGCTGCTGA
CGGGGGTTATGCGTTCAAGTATGAAAACGGCAAGTACGACATTAAAGACGTGGGCGTGGATAACGCTGGC
GCGAAAGCGGGTCTGACCTTCCTGGTTGACCTGATTAAAAACAAACACATGAATGCAGACACCGATTACT
CCATCGCAGAAGCTGCCTTTAATAAAGGCGAAACAGCGATGACCATCAACGGCCCGTGGGCATGGTCCAA
CATCGACACCAGCAAAGTGAATTATGGTGTAACGGTACTGCCGACCTTCAAGGGTCAACCATCCAAACCG
TTCGTTGGCGTGCTGAGCGCAGGTATTAACGCCGCCAGTCCGAACAAAGAGCTGGCAAAAGAGTTCCTCG
AAAACTATCTGCTGACTGATGAAGGTCTGGAAGCGGTTAATAAAGACAAACCGCTGGGTGCCGTAGCGCT
GAAGTCTTACGAGGAAGAGTTGGCGAAAGATCCACGTATTGCCGCCACGATGGAAAACGCCCAGAAAGGT
GAAATCATGCCGAACATCCCGCAGATGTCCGCTTTCTGGTATGCCGTGCGTACTGCGGTGATCAACGCCG
CCAGCGGTCGTCAGACTGTCGATGAAGCCCTTAAAGACGCGCAGACTGGTACCGGCAGCGGCGAAAACCT
TTACTTCCAGGGCCATATGGTGACTGTGCCACCAGAGCCTGTGCAGGACAAAACTGCCTTTATTTTCAAC
AACTTGAGCCAGCTGAACATACCGCAGAAGTGCGATGAGATAAAGGAGATTATGACCAAGGAGTATTGGC
CGTGGCTAGCGCAATATCTGGTCCTCAAACGCGCATCAATGGAGTTCAACTTCCACACACTATATTACAA
CTTTTTGGATGCCCTTAAAAACGGCGAGATCAACCGATTCGTAACCAAAGAGACCCTACGCAACATCAAG
GTACTCTTGCGCTCCGATAAGGGAGTTATTAATTTCTCCGATCGAAGTCTGTTGAAGAACCTCGGACACT
GGTTGGGCATGATGACCTTAGGTCGCAATCGCCCCATCCTGCAGTTGGATCTGGATCTTAAATCCCTTTT
GGCTGAGGCTTACCACAAGGGCCAGCAGGAACTGCTTTTTGTGGTTCCTTTCGTAGCCAAGATCCTTGAG
TCATCCGCCAAGTCTCGCATCTTCCGATCGCCCAATCCATGGACAATGGGTATCATGTACGTGCTTGCTG
AGCTTCACCAGGAGCCAGACCTTAAGCTGAACCTGAAGTTTGAAATCGAAGTACTCTGCAAAACACTTAA
TCTGGAGTTGGCCAAGTTGCGACAAGTGATCTACCTGAAGGATCCCAATCGAACTCACCGGATTGAAGAG
CAGATGTCGCAACCAAAACCGAAACAACTTGAGCCAGTGGCTTCTGCGCCAGCTCTACCGCGTGAACAGC
AATCCCCGGCACAACCTCCGCCACCACCACAACAGCAGCAACCACCGCAGCAGCAGGTACCTCCACCGCC
ATCCTCTGCGGACGTGGACGCCCAAAATGCGGCCGCTATGATGATGGCAGCGGGCGGAGCTAATAGTACT
CCTGGATCGGTATCTTCGCCCAATCTACCCACCGATTCCAGCCAGGTGGCACTACCGCCACCAGAGCCGC
GCTATTCATACGTGGACGTAAACGTGAGCAACTTCCAGCTTATTGGTCAGCAGTTGGTACTGCCACCCAA
TACTCCGTTCCTGCACGCCAATCCCGGAATCAAACACATGGTCGTCAACGCCGTGGAGCGCACGATAACC
GACTGGTTGCAGCCTATTGTGGACCGAAGCATCCGCATTGCCTGTGCCACCACCGAGCAGATCATCCGCA
AGGACTTCGCCCTGGATGCTGACGAGAACCGAATGCGCACTGCCGCTCATCAGATGGTACGAAACCTTGC
CGCCGGCATGGCCATGATTACCGGTAAGGATGAGATAGCGCGTGCTATTAGCCAGAATCTGCACAAGGCC
TTGCTGTCGGGTCTAAATGGGATGCCCAGCATGGCTGAGATCCAAGCTGCTGCTATGCAGTTAGCCAGCG
AAAATGTTGAGCTAGTTTGCGCTTTCATTCAGAAAACATCTGCTGAAAAGGCAGCCGCAGAGATCGATAG
GCGTCTAAGCACCGATTTCGAGACCAGAAAAATTGCTCGTGAAGAGGGCAACCGCTTTGTGGACGCCCAG
ATCCTCACCTATCAACAGGAGCGTCTTCCAGAAGCAGTGCGCATCAAGGTGGGCGCGGCTCCAGCTACAC
TTTATGCTGTGTACTCGGAGTTCGCTAGAAGCATACCTGGCTTCCAGCAGATGAGCGATCGCGATATTGC
CCTGTTTGTGCCCAAGCCGACGGATTTGTCTCAGCCAAATGTGTTTGCTAATTGACTCGAGCTTAAGCAA
TTGGGATCCTAATAGTCTAGAGCTAGCCCTAGGAGATCCGGCTGCTAACAAAGCCCGAAAGGAAGCTGAG
TTGGCTGCTGCCACCGCTGAGCAATAACTAGCATAACCCCTTGGGGCCTCTAAACGGGTCTTGAGGGGTT
TTTTGCTGAAAGGAGGAACTATATCCGGATATCCCGCAAGAGGCCCGGCAGTACCGGCATAACCAAGCCT
ATGCCTACAGCATCCAGGGTGACGGTGCCGAGGATGACGATGAGCGCATTGTTAGATTTCATACACGGTG
CCTGACTGCGTTAGCAATTTAACTGTGATAAACTACCGCATTAAAGCTTATCGATGATAAGCTGTCAAAC
ATGAGAA
